Addgene plasmid #188080: pCAG-MBP-ATG9-V836A
Purpose: Expresses human ATG9-V836A mutant in mammalian cells
Depositing lab: James Hurley. Depositing organization: University of California, Berkeley. Publication: Structural basis for ATG9A recruitment to the ULK1 complex in mitophagy initiation. Ren X, Nguyen TN, Lam WK, Buffalo CZ, Lazarou M, Yokom AL, Hurley JH. Sci Adv. 2023 Feb 15;9(7):eadg2997. doi: 10.1126/sciadv.adg2997. Epub 2023 Feb 15. PubMed 36791199.
Backbone
  Vector backbone: pCAG
  Vector type: Mammalian Expression
Growth in bacteria
  Bacterial resistance: Ampicillin, 100 μg/mL
  Growth temperature: 37°C
  Growth strain: DH5alpha
  Copy number: High Copy
Gene/Insert
  Gene/Insert name: ATG9 (alt name: MBP-TEVsite-ATG9-V836A-stop)
  Species: H. sapiens (human)
  Mutation: V836A
  Entrez Gene: ATG9A (a.k.a. APG9L1, MGD3208, mATG9)
  Promoter: CMV
  Tag / fusion protein: MBP tag (N terminal on insert)
  Cloning method: Restriction Enzyme; 5′ cloning site KpnI (unknown if destroyed); 3′ cloning site KpnI (unknown if destroyed)
  Sequencing primers: 5′ ccgctttctggtatgccgtgcg; 3′ gagccagggcattggccacac
Terms and licenses: Academic/Nonprofit Terms; Industry Terms: Not Available to Industry
How to cite: pCAG-MBP-ATG9-V836A was a gift from James Hurley (Addgene plasmid # 188080 ; http://n2t.net/addgene:188080 ; RRID:Addgene_188080)
