[The description below was written by a language model from this plasmid's Addgene catalogue record and pLannotate feature annotations shown in this document.]
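Description:
pCAG-MBP-ATG9-V836A is a mammalian expression plasmid of about 8.6 kb, built on the pCAG backbone, that produces a point mutant of human ATG9A fused to an N-terminal maltose-binding protein tag. It is propagated in E. coli through a high-copy ColE1/pUC-type origin and selected with ampicillin via the β-lactamase gene and its own promoter. The backbone also carries an SV40 origin of replication, which can support episomal amplification in cells expressing SV40 large T antigen, together with remnants of lac regulatory sequences and an SV40 poly(A) signal that have no evident role in expressing the insert.

The catalogue entry lists the promoter as CMV, but the annotated sequence shows the composite CAG arrangement: the CMV immediate-early enhancer joined to the chicken β-actin promoter and a chimeric β-actin/β-globin intron, giving strong constitutive transcription in many mammalian cell types. Downstream lies a single open reading frame consisting of E. coli MBP lacking its signal sequence, a TEV protease recognition site, and the ATG9A coding sequence carrying the V836A substitution and ending in a stop codon. The transcript is terminated by the rabbit β-globin polyadenylation signal. The short HBB fragments flagged on either side of the insert are most likely globin exon remnants of the pCAG cassette rather than functional coding parts. MBP provides an affinity handle, and probably a solubility aid, for purification on amylose resin, and TEV cleavage allows the tag to be removed.

ATG9A is a membrane protein central to early autophagosome formation. The associated publication concerns the structural basis of ATG9A recruitment to the ULK1 complex during mitophagy initiation, so this construct was presumably used to probe that interaction, although the record does not state the mutation's specific effect.
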