Features (pLannotate 1.2.2; 20 found; start..end, strand, type, name):
      4..383     +  enhancer       CMV enhancer: human cytomegalovirus immediate early enhancer
    385..660     +  promoter       chicken β-actin promoter: No description available
    661..1677    +  intron         chimeric intron: chimera between introns from chicken β-actin and rabbit β-globin
   1675..1731    +  CDS            HBB (fragment): HBB_LEPEU - Experimental evidence at protein level: Swiss-Prot protein existence level 1. Involved in oxygen transport from the lung to the various peripheral tissues. From Lepus europaeus (European hare).
   1763..2857    +  CDS            MBP: maltose binding protein from E. coli; malE (mutated); This version of the gene does not encode a signal sequence, so MBP will remain in the cytosol.
   2921..2941    +  CDS            TEV site: tobacco etch virus (TEV) protease recognition and cleavage site
   2960..5476    +  CDS            ATG9A: ATG9A_HUMAN - Also known as APG9L1. Experimental evidence at protein level: Swiss-Prot protein existence level 1. Involved in autophagy and cytoplasm to vacuole transport (Cvt) vesicle formation. Plays a key role in the organization of the preautophagosomal structure/phagophore assembly site (PAS), the nucleating site for formation of the sequestering vesicle. Cycles between a juxta-nuclear trans-Golgi network compartment and late endosomes. Nutrient starvation induces accumulation on autophagosomes. Starvation-dependent trafficking requires ULK1, ATG13 and SUPT20H. From Homo sapiens (Human).
   5517..5594    +  CDS            HBB (fragment): HBB_PONPY - Experimental evidence at transcript level: Swiss-Prot protein existence level 2. Involved in oxygen transport from the lung to the various peripheral tissues. From Pongo pygmaeus (Bornean orangutan).
   5665..5720    +  polyA_signal   β-globin poly(A) signal: rabbit β-globin polyadenylation signal (Gil and Proudfoot, 1987)
   6105..6121    -  protein_bind   lac operator: The lac repressor binds to the lac operator to inhibit transcription in E. coli. This inhibition can be relieved by adding lactose or isopropyl-β-D-thiogalactopyranoside (IPTG). lac repressor encoded by lacI
   6129..6159    -  promoter       lac promoter: promoter for the E. coli lac operon
   6174..6195    -  protein_bind   CAP binding site: CAP binding activates transcription in the presence of cAMP. E. coli catabolite activator protein
   6208..6247    -  CDS            lacI (fragment): lac repressor; lacI; The lac repressor binds to the lac operator to inhibit transcription in E. coli. This inhibition can be relieved by adding lactose or isopropyl-β-D-thiogalactopyranoside (IPTG).
   6254..6276    +  promoter       SV40 promoter (fragment): SV40 enhancer and early promoter
   6300..6435    +  rep_origin     SV40 ori: SV40 origin of replication
   6455..6589    +  polyA_signal   SV40 poly(A) signal: SV40 polyadenylation signal
   6591..6645    -  CDS            lacI (fragment): lac repressor; lacI; The lac repressor binds to the lac operator to inhibit transcription in E. coli. This inhibition can be relieved by adding lactose or isopropyl-β-D-thiogalactopyranoside (IPTG).
   6828..7416    -  rep_origin     ori: high-copy-number ColE1/pMB1/pBR322/pUC origin of replication
   7587..8447    -  CDS            AmpR: β-lactamase; bla; confers resistance to ampicillin, carbenicillin, and related antibiotics
   8448..8552    -  promoter       AmpR promoter: bla
>Addgene plasmid #188080 | pCAG-MBP-ATG9-V836A | addgene full sequence | sequence record 369752 | Addgene NGS Result
GTCGACATTGATTATTGACTAGTTATTAATAGTAATCAATTACGGGGTCATTAGTTCATAGCCCATATAT
GGAGTTCCGCGTTACATAACTTACGGTAAATGGCCCGCCTGGCTGACCGCCCAACGACCCCCGCCCATTG
ACGTCAATAATGACGTATGTTCCCATAGTAACGCCAATAGGGACTTTCCATTGACGTCAATGGGTGGAGT
ATTTACGGTAAACTGCCCACTTGGCAGTACATCAAGTGTATCATATGCCAAGTACGCCCCCTATTGACGT
CAATGACGGTAAATGGCCCGCCTGGCATTATGCCCAGTACATGACCTTATGGGACTTTCCTACTTGGCAG
TACATCTACGTATTAGTCATCGCTATTACCATGGTCGAGGTGAGCCCCACGTTCTGCTTCACTCTCCCCA
TCTCCCCCCCCTCCCCACCCCCAATTTTGTATTTATTTATTTTTTAATTATTTTGTGCAGCGATGGGGGC
GGGGGGGGGGGGGGGGCGCGCCRGGGGGGGGGGGGGGGGGSGRGGGGSGGGGSGGGGSGAGGCGGAGAGG
TGCGGCGGCAGCCAATCAGAGCGGCGCGCTCCGAAAGTTTCCTTTTATGGCGAGGCGGCGGCGGCGGCGG
CCCTATAAAAAGCGAAGCGCGCGGCGGGCGGGAGTCGCTGCGCGCTGCCTTCGCCCCGTGCCCCGCTCCG
CCGCCGCCTCGCGCCGCCCGCCCCGGCTCTGACTGACCGCGTTACTCCCACAGGTGAGCGGGCGGGACGG
CCCTTCTCCTCCGGGCTGTAATTAGCGCTTGGTTTAATGACGGCTTGTTTCTTTTCTGTGGCTGCGTGAA
AGCCTTGAGGGGCTCCGGGAGGGCCCTTTGTGCGGGGGGAGCGGCTCGGGGGGTGCGTGCGTGTGTGTGT
GCGTGGGGAGCGCCGCGTGCGGCTCCGCGCTGCCCGGCGGCTGTGAGCGCTGCGGGCGCGGCGCGGGGCT
TTGTGCGCTCCGCAGTGTGCGCGAGGGGAGCGCGGCCGGGGGCGGTGCCCCGCGGTGCGGGGGGGGCTGC
GAGGGGAACAAAGGCTGCGTGCGGGGTGTGTGCGTGGGGGGGTGAGCAGGGGGTGTGGGCGCGTCGGTCG
GGCTGCAACCCCCCCTGCACCCCCCTCCCCGAGTTGCTGAGCACGGCCCGGCTTCGGGTGCGGGGCTCCG
TACGGGGCGTGGCGCGGGGCTCGCCGTGCCGGGCGGGGGGTGGCGGCAGGTGGGGGTGCCGGGCGGGGCG
GGGCCGCCTCGGGCCGGGGRGGGCTCGGGGGAGGGGCGCGGCGGCCCCCGGAGCGCCGGCGGCTGTCGAG
GCGCGGCGAGCCGCAGCCATTGCCTTTTATGGTAATCGTGCGAGAGGGCGCAGGGACTTCCTTTGTCCCA
AATCTGTGCGGAGCCGAAATCTGGGAGGCGCCGCCGCACCCCCTCTAGCGGGCGCGGGGCGAAGCGGTGC
GGCGCCGGCAGGAAGGAAATGGGCGGGGAGGGCCTTCGTGCGTCGCCGCGCCGCCGTCCCCTTCTCCCTC
TCCAGCCTCGGGGCTGTCCGCGGGGGGACGGCTGCCTTCGGGGGGGACGGGGCAGGGCGGGGTTCGGCTT
CTGGCGTGTGACCGGCGGCTCTAGAGCCTCTGCTAACCATGTTCATGCCTTCTTCTTTTTCCTACAGCTC
CTGGGCAACGTGCTGGTTATTGTGCTGTCTCATCATTTTGGCAAAGAATTCCTCGATCGACGGTATCGAT
GCCACCATGGGGATCGAAGAAGGTAAACTGGTAATCTGGATTAACGGCGATAAAGGCTATAACGGTCTCG
CTGAAGTCGGTAAGAAATTCGAGAAAGATACCGGAATTAAAGTCACCGTTGAGCATCCGGATAAACTGGA
AGAGAAATTCCCACAGGTTGCGGCAACTGGCGATGGCCCTGACATTATCTTCTGGGCACACGACCGCTTT
GGTGGCTACGCTCAATCTGGCCTGTTGGCTGAAATCACCCCGGACAAAGCGTTCCAGGACAAGCTGTATC
CGTTTACCTGGGATGCCGTACGTTACAACGGCAAGCTGATTGCTTACCCGATCGCTGTTGAAGCGTTATC
GCTGATTTATAACAAAGATCTGCTGCCGAACCCGCCAAAAACCTGGGAAGAGATCCCGGCGCTGGATAAA
GAACTGAAAGCGAAAGGTAAGAGCGCGCTGATGTTCAACCTGCAAGAACCGTACTTCACCTGGCCGCTGA
TTGCTGCTGACGGGGGTTATGCGTTCAAGTATGAAAACGGCAAGTACGACATTAAAGACGTGGGCGTGGA
TAACGCTGGCGCGAAAGCGGGTCTGACCTTCCTGGTTGACCTGATTAAAAACAAACACATGAATGCAGAC
ACCGATTACTCCATCGCAGAAGCTGCCTTTAATAAAGGCGAAACAGCGATGACCATCAACGGCCCGTGGG
CATGGTCCAACATCGACACCAGCAAAGTGAATTATGGTGTAACGGTACTGCCGACCTTCAAGGGTCAACC
ATCCAAACCGTTCGTTGGCGTGCTGAGCGCAGGTATTAACGCCGCCAGTCCGAACAAAGAGCTGGCAAAA
GAGTTCCTCGAAAACTATCTGCTGACTGATGAAGGTCTGGAAGCGGTTAATAAAGACAAACCGCTGGGTG
CCGTAGCGCTGAAGTCTTACGAGGAAGAGTTGGCGAAAGATCCACGTATTGCCGCCACTATGGAAAACGC
CCAGAAAGGTGAAATCATGCCGAACATCCCGCAGATGTCCGCTTTCTGGTATGCCGTGCGTACTGCGGTG
ATCAACGCCGCCAGCGGTCGTCAGACTGTCGATGAAGCCCTGAAAGACGCGCAGACTAATTCGAGCTCGA
ACAACAACAACAATAACAATAACAACAACCTCGGGGATATCCCAACGACCGAAAACCTGTATTTTCAGGG
CGCCATGGGATCCGGTACCATGGCTCAGTTCGACACCGAATACCAGAGATTGGAAGCGTCATACTCCGAC
TCACCACCAGGCGAAGAAGATTTGCTCGTTCATGTTGCTGAGGGTTCTAAGTCACCTTGGCACCACATCG
AAAACCTGGACCTGTTCTTCAGCCGCGTGTACAACCTGCACCAGAAGAACGGTTTCACCTGCATGCTGAT
CGGCGAAATCTTCGAGCTGATGCAGTTCCTGTTCGTGGTCGCCTTCACCACTTTCCTGGTCAGCTGCGTG
GACTACGACATCCTGTTCGCTAACAAGATGGTGAACCACTCTCTGCACCCTACCGAGCCCGTGAAGGTCA
CTCTGCCCGACGCCTTCCTGCCAGCTCAGGTGTGCTCCGCCCGCATCCAGGAAAACGGCTCTCTGATCAC
TATCCTGGTCATCGCTGGAGTGTTCTGGATTCACAGACTGATCAAGTTCATCTACAACATCTGCTGCTAC
TGGGAGATCCACTCATTCTACCTGCACGCCCTGCGCATCCCTATGTCCGCTCTGCCCTACTGCACCTGGC
AGGAGGTGCAGGCTCGCATCGTCCAGACTCAGAAGGAACACCAAATCTGCATCCACAAGCGTGAACTGAC
CGAGCTGGACATCTACCACCGCATCCTGAGATTCCAGAACTACATGGTCGCCCTGGTGAACAAGAGCCTG
CTGCCACTGAGGTTCAGGCTGCCTGGTCTGGGTGAAGCTGTGTTCTTCACTCGTGGTCTGAAGTACAACT
TCGAACTGATCCTGTTCTGGGGACCCGGTAGCCTGTTCCTGAACGAGTGGTCCCTGAAGGCCGAATACAA
GAGGGGTGGCCAGAGACTGGAGCTGGCTCAGCGCCTGTCTAACCGTATCCTGTGGATCGGCATCGCTAAC
TTCCTGCTGTGCCCCCTGATCCTGATCTGGCAGATCCTGTATGCCTTCTTCAGCTACGCTGAGGTCCTGA
AGCGCGAACCAGGAGCCCTGGGTGCTCGTTGCTGGTCCCTGTACGGAAGGTGCTACCTGAGACACTTCAA
CGAGCTGGAACACGAGCTGCAATCACGCCTGAACCGTGGCTACAAGCCAGCCTCAAAGTACATGAACTGC
TTCCTGTCCCCTCTGCTGACCCTGCTGGCTAAGAACGGCGCCTTCTTCGCTGGTTCCATCCTGGCCGTGC
TGATCGCTCTGACCATCTACGACGAGGACGTCCTGGCTGTGGAACACGTCCTGACCACTGTCACTCTGCT
GGGCGTGACCGTCACTGTGTGCCGCTCATTCATCCCCGACCAGCACATGGTGTTCTGCCCAGAGCAGCTG
CTGCGTGTCATCCTGGCCCACATCCACTACATGCCCGACCACTGGCAGGGAAACGCTCACCGCTCACAGA
CCCGTGACGAGTTCGCCCAGCTGTTCCAGTACAAGGCTGTGTTCATCCTGGAGGAACTGCTGTCCCCTAT
CGTCACTCCCCTGATCCTGATCTTCTGCCTGAGGCCAAGAGCCCTGGAGATCATCGACTTCTTCCGCAAC
TTCACCGTGGAAGTGGTCGGCGTCGGAGACACTTGCTCTTTCGCTCAGATGGACGTGCGTCAGCACGGAC
ACCCACAGTGGCTGTCAGCCGGTCAGACCGAGGCTTCCGTCTACCAGCAGGCCGAGGACGGCAAGACCGA
ACTGTCACTGATGCACTTCGCTATCACTAACCCTGGATGGCAACCTCCCAGGGAGTCCACCGCCTTCCTG
GGTTTCCTGAAGGAACAGGTGCAGAGAGACGGTGCTGCCGCTAGCCTGGCTCAGGGAGGTCTGCTGCCTG
AGAACGCTCTGTTCACTTCCATCCAGTCCCTGCAATCCGAAAGCGAGCCCCTGTCTCTGATCGCCAACGT
GGTCGCTGGTTCCTCCTGCCGCGGCCCACCTCTGCCTCGCGACCTGCAAGGAAGCCGCCACAGGGCTGAG
GTGGCTTCTGCTCTGCGCTCTTTCTCCCCTCTGCAACCTGGACAGGCTCCAACTGGTAGGGCTCACTCAA
CCATGACTGGTTCCGGCGTGGACGCCAGAACTGCTTCTTCAGGCTCCAGCGTGTGGGAAGGACAGCTGCA
ATCCCTGGTCCTGTCCGAGTACGCCAGCACCGAAATGTCTCTGCACGCTCTGTACATGCACCAGCTGCAC
AAGCAGCAGGCCCAGGCTGAACCAGAGAGGCACGTGTGGCACCGCCGTGAATCTGACGAGTCAGGAGAAT
CTGCTCCTGACGAGGGCGGAGAAGGTGCCCGCGCTCCACAGTCCATCCCTCGTTCCGCTAGCTACCCATG
CGCTGCTCCCAGACCAGGCGCCCCCGAAACCACTGCTCTGCACGGTGGCTTCCAGAGGAGATACGGAGGT
ATCACCGACCCCGGAACTGTGCCCAGGGTCCCAAGCCACTTCTCCCGCCTGCCACTGGGCGGATGGGCTG
AAGACGGACAGTCTGCTTCACGTCACCCTGAACCCGTCCCTGAAGAAGGTAGCGAAGATGAGTTGCCGCC
ACAAGCCCATAAAGTGTGAGGTACCCCCGGGTGATATCTTAATTAATTAACTCGAGGAATTCACTCCTCA
GGTGCAGGCTGCCTATCAGAAGGTGGTGGCTGGTGTGGCCAATGCCCTGGCTCACAAATACCACTGAGAT
CTTTTTCCCTCTGCCAAAAATTATGGGGACATCATGAAGCCCCTTGAGCATCTGACTTCTGGCTAATAAA
GGAAATTTATTTTCATTGCAATAGTGTGTTGGAATTTTTTGTGTCTCTCACTCGGAAGGACATATGGGAG
GGCAAATCATTTAAAACATCAGAATGAGTATTTGGTTTAGAGTTTGGCAACATATGCCCATATGCTGGCT
GCCATGAACAAAGGTTGGCTATAAAGAGGTCATCAGTATATGAAACAGCCCCCTGCTGTCCATTCCTTAT
TCCATAGAAAAGCCTTGACTTGAGGTTAGATTTTTTTTATATTTTGTTTTGTGTTATTTTTTTCTTTAAC
ATCCCTAAAATTTTCCTTACATGTTTTACTAGCCAGATTTTTCCTCCTCTCCTGACTACTCCCAGTCATA
GCTGTCCCTCTTCTCTTATGGAGATCCCTCGACCTGCAGCCCAAGCTTGGCGTAATCATGGTCATAGCTG
TTTCCTGTGTGAAATTGTTATCCGCTCACAATTCCACACAACATACGAGCCGGAAGCATAAAGTGTAAAG
CCTGGGGTGCCTAATGAGTGAGCTAACTCACATTAATTGCGTTGCGCTCACTGCCCGCTTTCCAGTCGGG
AAACCTGTCGTGCCAGCGGATCCGCATCTCAATTAGTCAGCAACCATAGTCCCGCCCCTAACTCCGCCCA
TCCCGCCCCTAACTCCGCCCAGTTCCGCCCATTCTCCGCCCCATGGCTGACTAATTTTTTTTATTTATGC
AGAGGCCGAGGCCGCCTCGGCCTCTGAGCTATTCCAGAAGTAGTGAGGAGGCTTTTTTGGAGGCCTAGGC
TTTTGCAAAAAGCTAACTTGTTTATTGCAGCTTATAATGGTTACAAATAAAGCAATAGCATCACAAATTT
CACAAATAAAGCATTTTTTTCACTGCATTCTAGTTGTGGTTTGTCCAAACTCATCAATGTATCTTATCAT
GTCTGGATCCGCTGCATTAATGAATCGGCCAACGCGCGGGGAGAGGCGGTTTGCGTATTGGGCGCTCTTC
CGCTTCCTCGCTCACTGACTCGCTGCGCTCGGTCGTTCGGCTGCGGCGAGCGGTATCAGCTCACTCAAAG
GCGGTAATACGGTTATCCACAGAATCAGGGGATAACGCAGGAAAGAACATGTGAGCAAAAGGCCAGCAAA
AGGCCAGGAACCGTAAAAAGGCCGCGTTGCTGGCGTTTTTCCATAGGCTCCGCCCCCCTGACGAGCATCA
CAAAAATCGACGCTCAAGTCAGAGGTGGCGAAACCCGACAGGACTATAAAGATACCAGGCGTTTCCCCCT
GGAAGCTCCCTCGTGCGCTCTCCTGTTCCGACCCTGCCGCTTACCGGATACCTGTCCGCCTTTCTCCCTT
CGGGAAGCGTGGCGCTTTCTCATAGCTCACGCTGTAGGTATCTCAGTTCGGTGTAGGTCGTTCGCTCCAA
GCTGGGCTGTGTGCACGAACCCCCCGTTCAGCCCGACCGCTGCGCCTTATCCGGTAACTATCGTCTTGAG
TCCAACCCGGTAAGACACGACTTATCGCCACTGGCAGCAGCCACTGGTAACAGGATTAGCAGAGCGAGGT
ATGTAGGCGGTGCTACAGAGTTCTTGAAGTGGTGGCCTAACTACGGCTACACTAGAAGAACAGTATTTGG
TATCTGCGCTCTGCTGAAGCCAGTTACCTTCGGAAAAAGAGTTGGTAGCTCTTGATCCGGCAAACAAACC
ACCGCTGGTAGCGGTGGTTTTTTTGTTTGCAAGCAGCAGATTACGCGCAGAAAAAAAGGATCTCAAGAAG
ATCCTTTGATCTTTTCTACGGGGTCTGACGCTCAGTGGAACGAAAACTCACGTTAAGGGATTTTGGTCAT
GAGATTATCAAAAAGGATCTTCACCTAGATCCTTTTAAATTAAAAATGAAGTTTTAAATCAATCTAAAGT
ATATATGAGTAAACTTGGTCTGACAGTTACCAATGCTTAATCAGTGAGGCACCTATCTCAGCGATCTGTC
TATTTCGTTCATCCATAGTTGCCTGACTCCCCGTCGTGTAGATAACTACGATACGGGAGGGCTTACCATC
TGGCCCCAGTGCTGCAATGATACCGCGAGACCCACGCTCACCGGCTCCAGATTTATCAGCAATAAACCAG
CCAGCCGGAAGGGCCGAGCGCAGAAGTGGTCCTGCAACTTTATCCGCCTCCATCCAGTCTATTAATTGTT
GCCGGGAAGCTAGAGTAAGTAGTTCGCCAGTTAATAGTTTGCGCAACGTTGTTGCCATTGCTACAGGCAT
CGTGGTGTCACGCTCGTCGTTTGGTATGGCTTCATTCAGCTCCGGTTCCCAACGATCAAGGCGAGTTACA
TGATCCCCCATGTTGTGCAAAAAAGCGGTTAGCTCCTTCGGTCCTCCGATCGTTGTCAGAAGTAAGTTGG
CCGCAGTGTTATCACTCATGGTTATGGCAGCACTGCATAATTCTCTTACTGTCATGCCATCCGTAAGATG
CTTTTCTGTGACTGGTGAGTACTCAACCAAGTCATTCTGAGAATAGTGTATGCGGCGACCGAGTTGCTCT
TGCCCGGCGTCAATACGGGATAATACCGCGCCACATAGCAGAACTTTAAAAGTGCTCATCATTGGAAAAC
GTTCTTCGGGGCGAAAACTCTCAAGGATCTTACCGCTGTTGAGATCCAGTTCGATGTAACCCACTCGTGC
ACCCAACTGATCTTCAGCATCTTTTACTTTCACCAGCGTTTCTGGGTGAGCAAAAACAGGAAGGCAAAAT
GCCGCAAAAAAGGGAATAAGGGCGACACGGAAATGTTGAATACTCATACTCTTCCTTTTTCAATATTATT
GAAGCATTTATCAGGGTTATTGTCTCATGAGCGGATACATATTTGAATGTATTTAGAAAAATAAACAAAT
AGGGGTTCCGCGCACATTTCCCCGAAAAGTGCCACCTGG
