>Addgene plasmid #188080 | pCAG-MBP-ATG9-V836A | depositor partial sequence | sequence record 364942 | ATG9-V836A (KpnI/KpnI)
ATGGCTCAGTTCGACACCGAATACCAGAGATTGGAAGCGTCATACTCCGACTCACCACCAGGCGAAGAAG
ATTTGCTCGTTCATGTTGCTGAGGGTTCTAAGTCACCTTGGCACCACATCGAAAACCTGGACCTGTTCTT
CAGCCGCGTGTACAACCTGCACCAGAAGAACGGTTTCACCTGCATGCTGATCGGCGAAATCTTCGAGCTG
ATGCAGTTCCTGTTCGTGGTCGCCTTCACCACTTTCCTGGTCAGCTGCGTGGACTACGACATCCTGTTCG
CTAACAAGATGGTGAACCACTCTCTGCACCCTACCGAGCCCGTGAAGGTCACTCTGCCCGACGCCTTCCT
GCCAGCTCAGGTGTGCTCCGCCCGCATCCAGGAAAACGGCTCTCTGATCACTATCCTGGTCATCGCTGGA
GTGTTCTGGATTCACAGACTGATCAAGTTCATCTACAACATCTGCTGCTACTGGGAGATCCACTCATTCT
ACCTGCACGCCCTGCGCATCCCTATGTCCGCTCTGCCCTACTGCACCTGGCAGGAGGTGCAGGCTCGCAT
CGTCCAGACTCAGAAGGAACACCAAATCTGCATCCACAAGCGTGAACTGACCGAGCTGGACATCTACCAC
CGCATCCTGAGATTCCAGAACTACATGGTCGCCCTGGTGAACAAGAGCCTGCTGCCACTGAGGTTCAGGC
TGCCTGGTCTGGGTGAAGCTGTGTTCTTCACTCGTGGTCTGAAGTACAACTTCGAACTGATCCTGTTCTG
GGGACCCGGTAGCCTGTTCCTGAACGAGTGGTCCCTGAAGGCCGAATACAAGAGGGGTGGCCAGAGACTG
GAGCTGGCTCAGCGCCTGTCTAACCGTATCCTGTGGATCGGCATCGCTAACTTCCTGCTGTGCCCCCTGA
TCCTGATCTGGCAGATCCTGTATGCCTTCTTCAGCTACGCTGAGGTCCTGAAGCGCGAACCAGGAGCCCT
GGGTGCTCGTTGCTGGTCCCTGTACGGAAGGTGCTACCTGAGACACTTCAACGAGCTGGAACACGAGCTG
CAATCACGCCTGAACCGTGGCTACAAGCCAGCCTCAAAGTACATGAACTGCTTCCTGTCCCCTCTGCTGA
CCCTGCTGGCTAAGAACGGCGCCTTCTTCGCTGGTTCCATCCTGGCCGTGCTGATCGCTCTGACCATCTA
CGACGAGGACGTCCTGGCTGTGGAACACGTCCTGACCACTGTCACTCTGCTGGGCGTGACCGTCACTGTG
TGCCGCTCATTCATCCCCGACCAGCACATGGTGTTCTGCCCAGAGCAGCTGCTGCGTGTCATCCTGGCCC
ACATCCACTACATGCCCGACCACTGGCAGGGAAACGCTCACCGCTCACAGACCCGTGACGAGTTCGCCCA
GCTGTTCCAGTACAAGGCTGTGTTCATCCTGGAGGAACTGCTGTCCCCTATCGTCACTCCCCTGATCCTG
ATCTTCTGCCTGAGGCCAAGAGCCCTGGAGATCATCGACTTCTTCCGCAACTTCACCGTGGAAGTGGTCG
GCGTCGGAGACACTTGCTCTTTCGCTCAGATGGACGTGCGTCAGCACGGACACCCACAGTGGCTGTCAGC
CGGTCAGACCGAGGCTTCCGTCTACCAGCAGGCCGAGGACGGCAAGACCGAACTGTCACTGATGCACTTC
GCTATCACTAACCCTGGATGGCAACCTCCCAGGGAGTCCACCGCCTTCCTGGGTTTCCTGAAGGAACAGG
TGCAGAGAGACGGTGCTGCCGCTAGCCTGGCTCAGGGAGGTCTGCTGCCTGAGAACGCTCTGTTCACTTC
CATCCAGTCCCTGCAATCCGAAAGCGAGCCCCTGTCTCTGATCGCCAACGTGGTCGCTGGTTCCTCCTGC
CGCGGCCCACCTCTGCCTCGCGACCTGCAAGGAAGCCGCCACAGGGCTGAGGTGGCTTCTGCTCTGCGCT
CTTTCTCCCCTCTGCAACCTGGACAGGCTCCAACTGGTAGGGCTCACTCAACCATGACTGGTTCCGGCGT
GGACGCCAGAACTGCTTCTTCAGGCTCCAGCGTGTGGGAAGGACAGCTGCAATCCCTGGTCCTGTCCGAG
TACGCCAGCACCGAAATGTCTCTGCACGCTCTGTACATGCACCAGCTGCACAAGCAGCAGGCCCAGGCTG
AACCAGAGAGGCACGTGTGGCACCGCCGTGAATCTGACGAGTCAGGAGAATCTGCTCCTGACGAGGGCGG
AGAAGGTGCCCGCGCTCCACAGTCCATCCCTCGTTCCGCTAGCTACCCATGCGCTGCTCCCAGACCAGGC
GCCCCCGAAACCACTGCTCTGCACGGTGGCTTCCAGAGGAGATACGGAGGTATCACCGACCCCGGAACTG
TGCCCAGGGTCCCAAGCCACTTCTCCCGCCTGCCACTGGGCGGATGGGCTGAAGACGGACAGTCTGCTTC
ACGTCACCCTGAACCCGTCCCTGAAGAAGGTAGCGAAGATGAGTTGCCGCCACAAGCCCATAAAGTGTGA
